>Addgene plasmid #24059 | RSV-Pit1 | addgene partial sequence | sequence record 29866 | 24059 with pREP-F
CCTCCAGCTTGATATCGAATTCCGCAAGCGGTGCGTCTTAGTTCTCTACTCTCTTGTGGGAATGAGTTGC
CAACCTTTCACCTCGGCTGATACCTTTATACCTCTGAATTCTGACGCTTCTGCTGCCCTGCCTCTGAGAA
TGCACCACAGTGCCGCTGAGGGTCTCCCAGCCTCCAACCACGCCACCAACGTGATGTCCACAGCGACAGG
ACTTCATTATTCTGTGCCTTCCTGTCATTATGGAAACCAGCCATCCACCTACGGAGTGATGGCAGGCACT
TTAACCCCTTGTCTTTACAAGTTTCCAGACCACACCCTGAGTCATGGGTTTCCTCCCCTGCACCAACCTC
TGCTGGCGGAGGACCCAACAGCCTCTGAATTTAAGCAGGAACTCAGGCGGAAAAGTAAATTGGTGGAAGA
GCCAATAGACATGGACTCCCCGGAAATCCGAGAACTGGAGCAGTTTGCCAACGAATTTAAAGTGAGAAGA
ATTAAGTTAGGATACACCCAGACAAACGTGGGCGAAGCTCTGGCCGCTGTCCACGGCTCCGAATTCAGTC
AAACAACCATCTGCCGATTTGAAAACTTGCAGCTCAGTTTCAAAAATGCTTGCAAACTGAAAGCAATTTT
ATCCAAGTGGCTGGAGGAAGCTGAGCAGGTCGGAGCTTTGTACAATGAAAAAGTGGGAGCAAACGAAAGG
AAGAGGAAACGGAGGACAACTATCAGTATCGCCGCTAAGGATGCTTTGGN
