[The description below was written by a language model from this plasmid's Addgene catalogue record.]
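Description:
RSV-Pit1 is a mammalian expression plasmid built on the pRSV backbone (about 7 kb without insert) that carries a rat Pit1 cDNA of roughly 1 kb, cloned by restriction digestion between a 5′ HindIII site and a 3′ KpnI site; the record does not say whether either site survived cloning. The backbone name indicates that expression is driven by the Rous sarcoma virus long terminal repeat, a strong constitutive promoter/enhancer widely used for transient expression in cultured mammalian cells, although no feature table is provided to confirm the promoter, polyadenylation signal or other elements. The plasmid is propagated in E. coli under ampicillin selection. The copy number is listed as unknown, the origin of replication is not stated, and no mammalian selection marker, epitope tag or reporter is recorded.

There is an inconsistency in the catalogue entry regarding the identity of the insert. The linked Entrez Gene entry is SLC20A1, a phosphate transporter that shares the alias PiT-1, but the associated publication concerns the POU homeodomain transcription factor Pit-1/GHF-1, which binds and activates cell-specific elements of the growth hormone and prolactin gene promoters. The ~1 kb insert size and the context of the publication fit the pituitary transcription factor, so the gene link appears to be an alias mismatch, though this cannot be verified without sequence. On that reading, the construct is an effector plasmid for supplying Pit-1 in transfected cells, typically alongside promoter-reporter constructs, to study pituitary-specific transcriptional activation.
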