Addgene plasmid #24059: RSV-Pit1
Depositing lab: Herbert Samuels & Frederick Stanley. Depositing organization: NYU Grossman School of Medicine. Publication: The homeodomain protein, Pit-1/GHF-1, is capable of binding to and activating cell-specific elements of both the growth hormone and prolactin gene promoters. Fox SR, Jong MT, Casanova J, Ye ZS, Stanley F, Samuels HH. Mol Endocrinol. 1990 Jul . 4(7):1069-80. 10.1210/mend-4-7-1069 PubMed 2284007.
Backbone
  Vector backbone: pRSV
  Backbone size w/o insert (bp): 7000
  Vector type: Mammalian Expression
Growth in bacteria
  Bacterial resistance: Ampicillin, 100 μg/mL
  Growth temperature: 37°C
  Growth strain: DH5alpha
  Copy number: Unknown
Gene/Insert
  Gene/Insert name: Pit1
  Species: R. norvegicus (rat)
  Insert size (bp): 1000
  Entrez Gene: SLC20A1 (a.k.a. GLVR1, Glvr-1, PIT1, PiT-1)
  Cloning method: Restriction Enzyme; 5′ cloning site HindIII (unknown if destroyed); 3′ cloning site Kpn I (unknown if destroyed)
  Sequencing primers: 5′ pREP-F
Terms and licenses: Academic/Nonprofit Terms; Industry Terms: Not Available to Industry
How to cite: RSV-Pit1 was a gift from Herbert Samuels & Frederick Stanley (Addgene plasmid # 24059 ; http://n2t.net/addgene:24059 ; RRID:Addgene_24059)
